>Addgene plasmid #160523 | pTricHis-ILY-HB1lock | addgene full sequence | sequence record 322463 | Addgene NGS Result
GCTGTGGTATGGCTGTGCAGGTCGTAAATCACTGCATAATTCGTGTCGCTCAAGGCGCACTCCCGTTCTG
GATAATGTTTTTTGCGCCGACATCATAACGGTTCTGGCAAATATTCTGAAATGAGCTGTTGACAATTAAT
CATCCGGCTCGTATAATGTGTGGAATTGTGAGCGGATAACAATTTCACACAGGAAACAGCGCCGCTGAGA
AAAAGCGAAGCGGCACTGCTCTTTAACAATTTATCAGACAATCTGTGTGGGCACTCGACCGGAATTATCG
ATTAACTTTATTATTAAAAATTAAAGAGGTATATATTAATGTATCGATTAAATAAGGAGGAATAAACCAT
GGGGGGTTCTCATCATCATCATCATCATGGTATGGCTAGCATGACTGGTGGACAGCAAATGGGTCGGGAT
CTGTACGACGATGACGATAAGGATCGATGGGGATCCGAAACCCCGACGAAACCGAAAGCGGCCCAGACCG
AAAAGAAAACCGAGAAAAAACCGGAAAACAGCAATTCTGAAGCAGCTAAAAAAGCGCTGAACGATTATAT
TTGGGGCCTGCAGTACGACAAACTGAACATCCTGACCCATCAAGGTGAAAAACTGAAAAATCATAGCTCT
CGTGAAGCCTTTCACCGTCCGGGCGAATACGTGGTTATCGAAAAGAAAAAACAGAGTATCTCCAACGCGA
CCTCGAAACTGAGCGTGAGTTCCGCCAATGATGACCGTATTTTTCCGGGCGCGCTGCTGAAAGCTGATCA
AAGCCTGCTGGAAAACCTGCCGACCCTGATTCCGGTCAATCGCGGTAAAACCACGATCTCAGTGAACCTG
CCGGGCCTGAAAAACGGTGAATCGAATCTGACGGTCGAAAACCCGTCAAATTCGACCGTGCGTACGGCGG
TTAACAATCTGGTCGAAAAATGGATTCAGAACTACAGTAAAACCCATGCAGTGCCGGCTCGCATGCAGTA
CGAAAGCATCTCTGCACAAAGTATGTCCCAGCTGCAATGCAAATTTGGCGCCGATTTCAGCAAAGTGGGT
GCTCCGCTGAACGTGGACTTTTCATCGGTTCACAAAGGCGAAAAACAGGTTTTCATCGCAAACTTCCGTC
AAGTTTACTACACCGCTTCTGTCGATAGTCCGAACAGCCCGTCGGCGCTGTTCGGCAGTGGTATTACCCC
GACGGACCTGATCAACCGTGGCGTTAATTCCAAAACCCCGCCGGTCTATGTGTCCAATGTGAGCTATGGC
CGCGCGATGTACGTTAAATTTGAAACCACGAGCAAATCTACCAAAGTGCAGGCGGCCATCGATGCCGTCG
TGAAAGGCGCAAAACTGAAAGCTGGTACGGAATACGAAAACATCCTGAAAAACACCAAAATCACGGCAGT
TGTCCTGGGCGGTAATCCGGGCGAAGCCAGCAAAGTTATTACCGGTAATATCGATACGCTGAAAGACCTG
ATTCAGAAAGGTTCGAACTTTAGCGCGCAATCTCCGGCCGTTCCGATCAGTTATACCACGTCCTTCGTCA
AAGATAATAGCATTGCAACCATCCAGTGCAATACGGACTATATTGAAACCAAAGTGACGTCTTACAAAGA
TGGCGCTCTGACCCTGAACCATGACGGTGCGTTTGTCGCCCGCTTCTATGTGTACTGGGAAGAACTGGGC
CACGATGCAGACGGTTATGAAACCATTCGTAGTCGCTCCTGGTCAGGCAACGGTTATAATCGTGGCGCCC
ATTACAGCACCACGCTGCGCTTTAAGGGTAACGTTCGTAATATCCGCGTTAAAGTCCTGGGCGCAACCGG
TCTGGCTTGGGAACCGTGGCGTCTGATTTACAGCAAAAACGATCTGCCGCTGGTGCCGCAGCGCAATATC
TCTACCTGGGGCACCACGCTGCACCCGCAATTCGAAGATAAAGTGGTTAAAGATAACACGGACTAAGAAT
TCGAAGCTTGGCTGTTTTGGCGGATGAGAGAAGATTTTCAGCCTGATACAGATTAAATCAGAACGCAGAA
GCGGTCTGATAAAACAGAATTTGCCTGGCGGCAGTAGCGCGGTGGTCCCACCTGACCCCATGCCGAACTC
AGAAGTGAAACGCCGTAGCGCCGATGGTAGTGTGGGGTCTCCCCATGCGAGAGTAGGGAACTGCCAGGCA
TCAAATAAAACGAAAGGCTCAGTCGAAAGACTGGGCCTTTCGTTTTATCTGTTGTTTGTCGGTGAACGCT
CTCCTGAGTAGGACAAATCCGCCGGGAGCGGATTTGAACGTTGCGAAGCAACGGCCCGGAGGGTGGCGGG
CAGGACGCCCGCCATAAACTGCCAGGCATCAAATTAAGCAGAAGGCCATCCTGACGGATGGCCTTTTTGC
GTTTCTACAAACTCTTTTGTTTATTTTTCTAAATACATTCAAATATGTATCCGCTCATGAGACAATAACC
CTGATAAATGCTTCAATAATATTGAAAAAGGAAGAGTATGAGTATTCAACATTTCCGTGTCGCCCTTATT
CCCTTTTTTGCGGCATTTTGCCTTCCTGTTTTTGCTCACCCAGAAACGCTGGTGAAAGTAAAAGATGCTG
AAGATCAGTTGGGTGCACGAGTGGGTTACATCGAACTGGATCTCAACAGCGGTAAGATCCTTGAGAGTTT
TCGCCCCGAAGAACGTTTTCCAATGATGAGCACTTTTAAAGTTCTGCTATGTGGCGCGGTATTATCCCGT
GTTGACGCCGGGCAAGAGCAACTCGGTCGCCGCATACACTATTCTCAGAATGACTTGGTTGAGTACTCAC
CAGTCACAGAAAAGCATCTTACGGATGGCATGACAGTAAGAGAATTATGCAGTGCTGCCATAACCATGAG
TGATAACACTGCGGCCAACTTACTTCTGACAACGATCGGAGGACCGAAGGAGCTAACCGCTTTTTTGCAC
AACATGGGGGATCATGTAACTCGCCTTGATCGTTGGGAACCGGAGCTGAATGAAGCCATACCAAACGACG
AGCGTGACACCACGATGCCTGTAGCAATGGCAACAACGTTGCGCAAACTATTAACTGGCGAACTACTTAC
TCTAGCTTCCCGGCAACAATTAATAGACTGGATGGAGGCGGATAAAGTTGCAGGACCACTTCTGCGCTCG
GCCCTTCCGGCTGGCTGGTTTATTGCTGATAAATCTGGAGCCGGTGAGCGTGGGTCTCGCGGTATCATTG
CAGCACTGGGGCCAGATGGTAAGCCCTCCCGTATCGTAGTTATCTACACGACGGGGAGTCAGGCAACTAT
GGATGAACGAAATAGACAGATCGCTGAGATAGGTGCCTCACTGATTAAGCATTGGTAACTGTCAGACCAA
GTTTACTCATATATACTTTAGATTGATTTAAAACTTCATTTTTAATTTAAAAGGATCTAGGTGAAGATCC
TTTTTGATAATCTCATGACCAAAATCCCTTAACGTGAGTTTTCGTTCCACTGAGCGTCAGACCCCGTAGA
AAAGATCAAAGGATCTTCTTGAGATCCTTTTTTTCTGCGCGTAATCTGCTGCTTGCAAACAAAAAAACCA
CCGCTACCAGCGGTGGTTTGTTTGCCGGATCAAGAGCTACCAACTCTTTTTCCGAAGGTAACTGGCTTCA
GCAGAGCGCAGATACCAAATACTGTCCTTCTAGTGTAGCCGTAGTTAGGCCACCACTTCAAGAACTCTGT
AGCACCGCCTACATACCTCGCTCTGCTAATCCTGTTACCAGTGGCTGCTGCCAGTGGCGATAAGTCGTGT
CTTACCGGGTTGGACTCAAGACGATAGTTACCGGATAAGGCGCAGCGGTCGGGCTGAACGGGGGGTTCGT
GCACACAGCCCAGCTTGGAGCGAACGACCTACACCGAACTGAGATACCTACAGCGTGAGCTATGAGAAAG
CGCCACGCTTCCCGAAGGGAGAAAGGCGGACAGGTATCCGGTAAGCGGCAGGGTCGGAACAGGAGAGCGC
ACGAGGGAGCTTCCAGGGGGAAACGCCTGGTATCTTTATAGTCCTGTCGGGTTTCGCCACCTCTGACTTG
AGCGTCGATTTTTGTGATGCTCGTCAGGGGGGCGGAGCCTATGGAAAAACGCCAGCAACGCGGCCTTTTT
ACGGTTCCTGGCCTTTTGCTGGCCTTTTGCTCACATGTTCTTTCCTGCGTTATCCCCTGATTCTGTGGAT
AACCGTATTACCGCCTTTGAGTGAGCTGATACCGCTCGCCGCAGCCGAACGACCGAGCGCAGCGAGTCAG
TGAGCGAGGAAGCGGAAGAGCGCCTGATGCGGTATTTTCTCCTTACGCATCTGTGCGGTATTTCACACCG
CATATGGTGCACTCTCAGTACAATCTGCTCTGATGCCGCATAGTTAAGCCAGTATACACTCCGCTATCGC
TACGTGACTGGGTCATGGCTGCGCCCCGACACCCGCCAACACCCGCTGACGCGCCCTGACGGGCTTGTCT
GCTCCCGGCATCCGCTTACAGACAAGCTGTGACCGTCTCCGGGAGCTGCATGTGTCAGAGGTTTTCACCG
TCATCACCGAAACGCGCGAGGCAGCAGATCAATTCGCGCGCGAAGGCGAAGCGGCATGCATTTACGTTGA
CACCATCGAATGGTGCAAAACCTTTCGCGGTATGGCATGATAGCGCCCGGAAGAGAGTCAATTCAGGGTG
GTGAATGTGAAACCAGTAACGTTATACGATGTCGCAGAGTATGCCGGTGTCTCTTATCAGACCGTTTCCC
GCGTGGTGAACCAGGCCAGCCACGTTTCTGCGAAAACGCGGGAAAAAGTGGAAGCGGCGATGGCGGAGCT
GAATTACATTCCCAACCGCGTGGCACAACAACTGGCGGGCAAACAGTCGTTGCTGATTGGCGTTGCCACC
TCCAGTCTGGCCCTGCACGCGCCGTCGCAAATTGTCGCGGCGATTAAATCTCGCGCCGATCAACTGGGTG
CCAGCGTGGTGGTGTCGATGGTAGAACGAAGCGGCGTCGAAGCCTGTAAAGCGGCGGTGCACAATCTTCT
CGCGCAACGCGTCAGTGGGCTGATCATTAACTATCCGCTGGATGACCAGGATGCCATTGCTGTGGAAGCT
GCCTGCACTAATGTTCCGGCGTTATTTCTTGATGTCTCTGACCAGACACCCATCAACAGTATTATTTTCT
CCCATGAAGACGGTACGCGACTGGGCGTGGAGCATCTGGTCGCATTGGGTCACCAGCAAATCGCGCTGTT
AGCGGGCCCATTAAGTTCTGTCTCGGCGCGTCTGCGTCTGGCTGGCTGGCATAAATATCTCACTCGCAAT
CAAATTCAGCCGATAGCGGAACGGGAAGGCGACTGGAGTGCCATGTCCGGTTTTCAACAAACCATGCAAA
TGCTGAATGAGGGCATCGTTCCCACTGCGATGCTGGTTGCCAACGATCAGATGGCGCTGGGCGCAATGCG
CGCCATTACCGAGTCCGGGCTGCGCGTTGGTGCGGATATCTCGGTAGTGGGATACGACGATACCGAAGAC
AGCTCATGTTATATCCCGCCGTTAACCACCATCAAACAGGATTTTCGCCTGCTGGGGCAAACCAGCGTGG
ACCGCTTGCTGCAACTCTCTCAGGGCCAGGCGGTGAAGGGCAATCAGCTGTTGCCCGTCTCACTGGTGAA
AAGAAAAACCACCCTGGCGCCCAATACGCAAACCGCCTCTCCCCGCGCGTTGGCCGATTCATTAATGCAG
CTGGCACGACAGGTTTCCCGACTGGAAAGCGGGCAGTGAGCGCAACGCAATTAATGTAAGTTAGCGCGAA
TTGATCTGGTTTGACAGCTTATCATCGACTGCACGGTGCACCAATGCTTCTGGCGTCAGGCAGCCATCGG
AA
Features (pLannotate 1.2.2; 20 found; start..end, strand, type, name):
    129..158     +  promoter       trc promoter: strong E. coli promoter; hybrid between the trp and lac UV5 promoters
    166..182     +  protein_bind   lac operator: The lac repressor binds to the lac operator to inhibit transcription in E. coli. This inhibition can be relieved by adding lactose or isopropyl-β-D-thiogalactopyranoside (IPTG). lac repressor encoded by lacI
    199..268     +  misc_feature   rrnG antiterminator: antiterminator from the E. coli rrnG leader region (Berg et al., 1989)
    319..345     +  CDS            minicistron: synthetic cistron containing a ribosome binding site (Shine-Dalgarno sequence), for enhancing the bacterial expression of a downstream cistron (Schoner, 1997) This first cistron should terminate 3 bp upstream of the ATG for the second cistron.
    361..381     +  CDS            capTEV™ (fragment): composite tag for in vivo biotinylation, TEV protease cleavage, and 6xHis tagging
    382..414     +  CDS            T7 tag (gene 10 leader): leader peptide from bacteriophage T7 gene 10 promotes efficient translation in E. coli
    418..441     +  CDS            Xpress™ tag: Xpress™ epitope tag, including an enterokinase recognition and cleavage site
    535..1944    +  CDS            ply: TACY_STRP2 - Experimental evidence at protein level: Swiss-Prot protein existence level 1. A cholesterol-dependent toxin that causes cytolysis by forming pores in cholesterol-containing host membranes. After binding to target membranes, the protein undergoes a major conformation change, leading to its insertion in the host membrane and formation of an oligomeric pore complex. Cholesterol is required for binding to host membranes, membrane insertion and pore formation; cholesterol binding is mediated by a Thr-Leu pair in the C-terminus. Can be reversibly inactivated by oxidation. From Streptoco
   2053..2168    +  ncRNA          5S rRNA: Accession: RF00001 - 5S ribosomal RNA
   2172..2258    +  terminator     rrnB T1 terminator: Escherichia coli rrnB; transcription terminator T1 from the E. coli rrnB gene
   2350..2377    +  terminator     rrnB T2 terminator: transcription terminator T2 from the E. coli rrnB gene
   2396..2487    +  promoter       AmpR promoter: bla
   2488..3348    +  CDS            AmpR: β-lactamase; bla; confers resistance to ampicillin, carbenicillin, and related antibiotics
   3519..4107    +  rep_origin     ori: high-copy-number ColE1/pMB1/pBR322/pUC origin of replication
   4293..4433    -  misc_feature   bom: basis of mobility region from pBR322
   4535..4575    -  CDS            rop (fragment): Rop protein, which maintains plasmids at low copy number; rop
   4619..4696    +  promoter       lacIq promoter: lacI (mutant); In the lacIq allele, a single base change in the promoter boosts expression of the lacI gene about 10-fold.
   4697..5779    +  CDS            lacI: lac repressor; lacI; The lac repressor binds to the lac operator to inhibit transcription in E. coli. This inhibition can be relieved by adding lactose or isopropyl-β-D-thiogalactopyranoside (IPTG).
   5821..5838    +  promoter       tet promoter (fragment): E. coli promoter for tetracycline efflux protein gene
   5834..53      -  CDS            yciV (fragment) (across the origin): RNAAM_ECOLI - Also known as trpH From Escherichia coli (strain K12).
