[The description below was written by a language model from this plasmid's Addgene catalogue record and pLannotate feature annotations shown in this document.]
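Description:
pTricHis-ILY-HB1lock is a bacterial expression plasmid built on the commercial pTricHisA backbone for producing an engineered variant of intermedilysin (ILY), the cholesterol-dependent cytolysin of Streptococcus intermedius. It replicates in E. coli from a high-copy ColE1/pMB1-type origin. A pBR322 bom region is present, and only a fragment of rop remains. Selection is by ampicillin resistance through β-lactamase. The record lists a cloning strain for propagation and notes that the depositor recommends BL21(DE3) for expression and purification.

Transcription of the insert is driven by the hybrid trc promoter with a downstream lac operator. The plasmid carries its own lacI gene under the lacIq promoter, so expression is repressed until induced with IPTG. An rrnG antiterminator and a short minicistron with a ribosome binding site lie upstream of the coding region to improve transcription read-through and translation initiation. The rrnB T1 and T2 terminators close the unit. The backbone supplies an N-terminal leader consisting of a His tag, the T7 gene 10 leader and the Xpress epitope, which includes an enterokinase cleavage site, allowing affinity purification and detection.

The 1,608 bp insert is a codon-optimised ILY gene from which all native cysteines were removed before A221C and N404C were introduced. The "lock" in the name suggests these paired cysteines form an engineered disulphide, although the record does not say so explicitly. The automated annotation labels the toxin coding region as the homologous pneumolysin (ply), which reflects sequence similarity rather than the true identity of the insert. The stated purpose is expression of this ILY variant, deposited with a study of how bacterial cytolysin activity and membrane specificity are tuned.
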