Addgene plasmid #160523: pTricHis-ILY-HB1lock
Purpose: Expression of inserted ILY variant
Depositing lab: Doryen Bubeck. Depositing organization: Imperial College London. Publication: Structural basis for tuning activity and membrane specificity of bacterial cytolysins. Shah NR, Voisin TB, Parsons ES, Boyd CM, Hoogenboom BW, Bubeck D. Nat Commun. 2020 Nov 16;11(1):5818. doi: 10.1038/s41467-020-19482-6. PubMed 33199689.
Backbone
  Vector backbone: pTricHisA
  Backbone manufacturer: ThermoFisher
  Vector type: Bacterial Expression
Growth in bacteria
  Bacterial resistance: Ampicillin, 100 μg/mL
  Growth temperature: 37°C
  Growth strain: DH5alpha
  Growth instructions: Depositor recommends using BL21 (DE3) for protein expression and purification.
  Copy number: High Copy
Gene/Insert
  Gene/Insert name: ILY-HB1lock
  Species: Streptococcus intermedius
  Insert size (bp): 1608
  Mutation: A221C, N404C
  Tag / fusion protein: His-Tag (N terminal on backbone)
  Cloning method: Restriction Enzyme; 5′ cloning site Unknown (unknown if destroyed); 3′ cloning site Unknown (unknown if destroyed)
Terms and licenses: Academic/Nonprofit Terms; Industry Terms: Not Available to Industry
Depositor comments: ILY gene is codon optimized, and all native Cys removed, before additional mutations were added.
How to cite: pTricHis-ILY-HB1lock was a gift from Doryen Bubeck (Addgene plasmid # 160523 ; http://n2t.net/addgene:160523 ; RRID:Addgene_160523)
